Addgene plasmid #42404: NUDT16A
Purpose: Bacterial expression for structure determination; may not be full ORF
Depositing lab: Nicola Burgess-Brown. Depositing organization: University of Oxford.
Backbone
  Vector backbone: pNIC28-Bsa4
  Backbone manufacturer: SGC
  Vector type: Bacterial Expression
Growth in bacteria
  Bacterial resistance: Kanamycin, 50 μg/mL
  Growth temperature: 37°C
  Growth strain: Mach1 ;
  Copy number: High Copy
Gene/Insert
  Gene/Insert name: NUDT16A (alt names: NUDT16; gi|24308370; PDB:3COU/'2XSQ)
  Species: H. sapiens (human)
  Insert size (bp): 682
  Mutation: See Comments
  GenBank ID: NUDT16 gi|24308370
  Entrez Gene: NUDT16
  Tag / fusion protein: His6-TEV (N terminal on insert)
  Cloning method: Ligation Independent Cloning
  Sequencing primers: 5′ T7; 3′ T7-term
Terms and licenses: Academic/Nonprofit Terms; Industry Terms: Not Available to Industry
Depositor comments: http://www.thesgc.org/structures/3COU/ Use BL21(DE3)-R3-pRARE2 strain for expression.
How to cite: NUDT16A was a gift from Nicola Burgess-Brown (Addgene plasmid # 42404 ; http://n2t.net/addgene:42404 ; RRID:Addgene_42404)
