[The description below was written by a language model from this plasmid's Addgene catalogue record.]
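Description:
NUDT16A is a bacterial expression plasmid built on the pNIC28-Bsa4 backbone from the Structural Genomics Consortium, carrying a human NUDT16 coding fragment intended for recombinant protein production and structure determination. It is maintained in E. coli as a high-copy plasmid under kanamycin selection. The record does not include a feature table, so the origin of replication and the promoter are not explicitly listed. The recommended sequencing primers (T7 forward and T7 terminator) and the depositor's suggestion of a DE3-lysogen expression strain supplying rare-codon tRNAs are consistent with a T7 polymerase-driven expression cassette.

The insert is about 682 bp and was introduced by ligation-independent cloning. The record cautions that it may not represent the full open reading frame, which is common for constructs trimmed to improve crystallisation behaviour. A mutation field points to the depositor comments, but no specific sequence change is described there. The protein is expressed with an N-terminal hexahistidine tag followed by a TEV protease recognition site. This allows capture by immobilised metal affinity chromatography and later removal of the tag by TEV cleavage to give near-native protein.

NUDT16 belongs to the Nudix hydrolase family. The alternative names in the record link the construct to two deposited crystal structures, indicating that it has been used to produce material for crystallography. It is suited to producing purified human NUDT16 for structural, biochemical or ligand-binding studies. Distribution is restricted to academic and nonprofit users.
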