>Addgene plasmid #42404 | NUDT16A | depositor partial sequence | sequence record 57237 | NUDT16A sequence 682 bps
CATATGCACCATCATCATCATCATTCTTCTGGTGTAGATCTGGGTACCGAGAACCTGTACTTCCAATCCA
TGGCCGGAGCCCGCAGGCTGGAGCTAGGCGAGGCCCTGGCGCTGGGGTCGGGCTGGCGTCATGTGTGCCA
CGCTCTCCTCTACGCGCCGGACCCTGGGATGCTCTTCGGCCGCATCCCGCTGCGCTACGCCATACTGATG
CAGATGCGCTTCGATGGACGCCTGGGCTTCCCCGGCGGATTCGTGGACACGCAGGACAGAAGCCTAGAGG
ACGGGCTGAACCGCGAGCTGCGCGAGGAGCTGGGCGAAGCGGCTGCCGCTTTCCGCGTGGAGCGCACTGA
CTACCGCAGCTCCCACGTCGGGTCAGGGCCACGCGTTGTGGCCCACTTCTATGCCAAGCGTCTGACGCTC
GAGGAGCTGTTGGCTGTGGAGGCCGGCGCAACACGCGCCAAGGACCACGGGCTGGAGGTGCTGGGCCTGG
TGCGAGTGCCCCTGTATACCCTGCGGGATGGTGTAGGAGGCCTGCCTACCTTCCTGGAGAATTCCTTTAT
TGGCTCTGCGCGGGAGCAGTTACTTGAAGCTCTCCAGGACTTGGGACTGCTGCAGTCTGGCTCTATTTCA
GGCCTTAAGATTCCAGCTCATCACTGACAGTAAAGGTGGATACGGATCCGAA
