>Addgene plasmid #42404 | NUDT16A | addgene partial sequence | sequence record 60390 | T7 5'-TAATACGACTCACTATAGGG-3'
CCTCTAGAAATAATTTTGTTTAACTTTAAGAAGGAGATATACATATGCACCATCATCATCATCATTCTTC
TGGTGTAGATCTGGGTACCGAGAACCTGTACTTCCAATCCATGGCCGGAGCCCGCAGGCTGGAGCTAGGC
GAGGCCCTGGCGCTGGGGTCGGGCTGGCGTCATGTGTGCCACGCTCTCCTCTACGCGCCGGACCCTGGGA
TGCTCTTCGGCCGCATCCCGCTGCGCTACGCCATACTGATGCAGATGCGCTTCGATGGACGCCTGGGCTT
CCCCGGCGGATTCGTGGACACGCAGGACAGAAGCCTAGAGGACGGGCTGAACCGCGAGCTGCGCGAGGAG
CTGGGCGAAGCGGCTGCCGCTTTCCGCGTGGAGCGCACTGACTACCGCAGCTCCCACGTCGGGTCAGGGC
CACGCGTTGTGGCCCACTTCTATGCCAAGCGTCTGACGCTCGAGGAGCTGTTGGCTGTGGAGGCCGGCGC
AACACGCGCCAAGGACCACGGGCTGGAGGTGCTGGGCCTGGTGCGAGTGCCCCTGTATACCCTGCGGGAT
GGTGTAGGAGGCCTGCCTACCTTCCTGGAGAATTCCTTTATTGGCTCTGCGCGGGAGCAGTTACTTGAAG
CTCTCCAGGACTTGGGACTGCTGCAGTCTGGCTCTATTTCAGGCCTTAAGATTCCAGCTCATCACTGACA
GTAAAGGTGGATACGGATCCGAATTCGAGCTCCGTCGACAAGCTTGCGGCCGCACTCGAGCACCACCACC
ACCACCACTGAGATCCGGCTGCTAACAAAGCCCGAAAGGAAGCTGAGTTGGCTGCTGCCACCGCTGAGCA
ATAACTAGCATAACCCCTTGGGGCCTCTAAACGGGTCTTGAGGGGTTTTTTGCTGAAAGGAGGAA
